Addgene plasmid #91470: pHH0103_ITSN2-3/5
Purpose: Protein expression and purification of human SH3 domain construct ITSN2-3/5
Depositing lab: Sachdev Sidhu. Depositing organization: University of Toronto. Publication: Comprehensive Analysis of the Human SH3 Domain Family Reveals a Wide Variety of Non-canonical Specificities. Teyra J, Huang H, Jain S, Guan X, Dong A, Liu Y, Tempel W, Min J, Tong Y, Kim PM, Bader GD, Sidhu SS. Structure. 2017 Oct 3;25(10):1598-1610.e3. doi: 10.1016/j.str.2017.07.017. Epub 2017 Sep 7. PubMed 28890361.
Backbone
  Vector backbone: pHH0103
  Vector type: Bacterial Expression
Growth in bacteria
  Bacterial resistance: Ampicillin, 100 μg/mL
  Growth temperature: 37°C
  Growth strain: DH5alpha
  Copy number: Low Copy
Gene/Insert
  Gene/Insert name: ITSN2-3/5
  Species: H. sapiens (human)
  Insert size (bp): 218
  Entrez Gene: ITSN2 (a.k.a. PRO2015, SH3D1B, SH3P18, SWA, SWAP)
  Cloning method: Restriction Enzyme; 5′ cloning site Sfi1 (unknown if destroyed); 3′ cloning site Not1 (unknown if destroyed)
Terms and licenses: Academic/Nonprofit Terms; Industry Terms: Not Available to Industry
How to cite: pHH0103_ITSN2-3/5 was a gift from Sachdev Sidhu (Addgene plasmid # 91470 ; http://n2t.net/addgene:91470 ; RRID:Addgene_91470)
