[The description below was written by a language model from this plasmid's Addgene catalogue record and pLannotate feature annotations shown in this document.]
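Description:
pHH0103_ITSN2-3/5 is a bacterial expression plasmid of about 6.9 kb, built on the pHH0103 backbone, for producing and purifying one SH3 domain of human intersectin-2 (ITSN2). The name suggests the third of five SH3 domains, though the record does not spell this out. It is propagated in E. coli under ampicillin selection (TEM beta-lactamase from its own AmpR promoter) and replicates from a ColE1/pBR322-type origin with the bom region. The catalogue lists it as low copy. Only fragments of rop are annotated, because an f1 phage origin is inserted within that gene. The f1 origin would permit single-stranded DNA production with helper phage.

The expression cassette is driven by the IPTG-inducible tac promoter with a downstream lac operator. The plasmid also carries lacI under the lacIq promoter, so repression is supplied in cis and basal expression stays low until induction. The annotated coding features run in the order 6xHis tag, Schistosoma japonicum glutathione S-transferase, then the ITSN2 fragment. The catalogued insert is 218 bp, of which 165 bp is annotated as ITSN2, and it was cloned between SfiI and NotI sites. This arrangement indicates a His-GST-SH3 fusion that can be purified by nickel or glutathione affinity, with GST also useful for solubility and immobilisation.

An fd terminator follows the insert. Beyond it lie fragments of M13 gene III and remnants of the tetracycline resistance gene and promoter, which suggest descent from a phage-display phagemid; they sit outside the expression unit. The plasmid belongs to a collection made for a survey of human SH3 domain binding specificities.
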