Features (pLannotate 1.2.2; 21 found; start..end, strand, type, name):
     49..126     +  promoter       lacIq promoter: lacI (mutant); In the lacIq allele, a single base change in the promoter boosts expression of the lacI gene about 10-fold.
    127..1209    +  CDS            lacI: lac repressor; lacI; The lac repressor binds to the lac operator to inhibit transcription in E. coli. This inhibition can be relieved by adding lactose or isopropyl-β-D-thiogalactopyranoside (IPTG).
   1222..1243    +  protein_bind   CAP binding site: CAP binding activates transcription in the presence of cAMP. E. coli catabolite activator protein
   1262..1279    +  promoter       tet promoter (fragment): E. coli promoter for tetracycline efflux protein gene
   1452..1480    +  promoter       tac promoter: strong E. coli promoter; hybrid between the trp and lac UV5 promoters
   1488..1504    +  protein_bind   lac operator: The lac repressor binds to the lac operator to inhibit transcription in E. coli. This inhibition can be relieved by adding lactose or isopropyl-β-D-thiogalactopyranoside (IPTG). lac repressor encoded by lacI
   1589..1606    +  CDS            6xHis: 6xHis affinity tag
   1622..2275    +  CDS            GST26_SCHJA: Experimental evidence at protein level: Swiss-Prot protein existence level 1. GST isoenzymes appear to play a central role in the parasite detoxification system. Other functions are also suspected including a role in increasing the solubility of haematin in the parasite gut. From Schistosoma japonicum (Blood fluke).
   2375..2539    +  CDS            ITSN2 (fragment): ITSN2_HUMAN - Also known as KIAA1256, SH3D1B, SWAP. Experimental evidence at protein level: Swiss-Prot protein existence level 1. Adapter protein that may provide indirect link between the endocytic membrane traffic and the actin assembly machinery. May regulate the formation of clathrin-coated vesicles (CCPs). Seems to be involved in CCPs maturation including invagination or budding. Involved in endocytosis of integrin beta-1 (ITGB1) and transferrin receptor (TFR). Plays a role in dendrite formation by melanocytes (PubMed:23999003). From Homo sapiens (Human).
   2555..2602    +  terminator     fd terminator (sequence withheld): central terminator from bacteriophage fd (Otsuka and Kunisawa, 1982)
   2607..2819    +  CDS            M13 gene III (fragment) (sequence partly withheld): pIII; III; minor coat protein
   2834..3304    +  CDS            M13 gene III (fragment) (sequence partly withheld): pIII; III; minor coat protein
   3326..3396    +  CDS            TcR (fragment): tetracycline efflux protein; tet; confers resistance to tetracycline
   3638..4018    -  CDS            YPB1_ECOLX: Protein predicted: Swiss-Prot protein existence level 4. From Escherichia coli.
   4035..4186    +  CDS            rop (fragment): Rop protein, which maintains plasmids at low copy number; rop
   4222..4650    -  rep_origin     f1 ori (sequence partly withheld): f1 bacteriophage origin of replication; arrow indicates direction of (+) strand synthesis
   4659..4698    +  CDS            rop (fragment): Rop protein, which maintains plasmids at low copy number; rop
   4800..4940    +  misc_feature   bom: basis of mobility region from pBR322
   5126..5713    -  rep_origin     ori: high-copy-number ColE1/pMB1/pBR322/pUC origin of replication
   5887..6744    -  CDS            bla: BLAT_ECOLX - Experimental evidence at protein level: Swiss-Prot protein existence level 1. TEM-type are the most prevalent beta-lactamases in enterobacteria; they hydrolyze the beta-lactam bond in susceptible beta-lactam antibiotics, thus conferring resistance to penicillins and cephalosporins. TEM-3 and TEM-4 are capable of hydrolyzing cefotaxime and ceftazidime. TEM-5 is capable of hydrolyzing ceftazidime. TEM-6 is capable of hydrolyzing ceftazidime and aztreonam. TEM-8/CAZ-2, TEM- 16/CAZ-7 and TEM-24/CAZ-6 are markedly active against ceftazidime. IRT- 4 shows resistance to beta-lactamase in
   6745..6849    -  promoter       AmpR promoter: bla
>Addgene plasmid #91470 | pHH0103_ITSN2-3/5 | addgene full sequence | sequence record 192355 | Addgene NGS Result
CTATAAAAATAGGCGTATCACGAGGCCCTTTCGTCTTCAAGAATTCCCGACACCATCGAATGGTGCAAAA
CCTTTCGCGGTATGGCATGATAGCGCCCGGAAGAGAGTCAATTCAGGGTGGTGAATGTGAAACCAGTAAC
GTTATACGATGTCGCAGAGTATGCCGGTGTCTCTTATCAGACCGTTTCCCGCGTGGTGAACCAGGCCAGC
CACGTTTCTGCGAAAACGCGGGAAAAAGTGGAAGCGGCGATGGCGGAGCTGAATTACATTCCCAACCGCG
TGGCACAACAACTGGCGGGCAAACAGTCGTTGCTGATTGGCGTTGCCACCTCCAGTCTGGCCCTGCACGC
GCCGTCGCAAATTGTCGCGGCGATTAAATCTCGCGCCGATCAACTGGGTGCCAGCGTGGTGGTGTCGATG
GTAGAACGAAGCGGCGTCGAAGCCTGTAAAGCGGCGGTGCACAATCTTCTCGCGCAACGCGTCAGTGGGC
TGATCATTAACTATCCGCTGGATGACCAGGATGCCATTGCTGTGGAAGCTGCCTGCACTAATGTTCCGGC
GTTATTTCTTGATGTCTCTGACCAGACACCCATCAACAGTATTATTTTCTCCCATGAAGACGGTACGCGA
CTGGGCGTGGAGCATCTGGTCGCATTGGGTCACCAGCAAATCGCGCTGTTAGCGGGCCCATTAAGTTCTG
TCTCGGCGCGTCTGCGTCTGGCTGGCTGGCATAAATATCTCACTCGCAATCAAATTCAGCCGATAGCGGA
ACGGGAAGGCGACTGGAGTGCCATGTCCGGTTTTCAACAAACCATGCAAATGCTGAATGAGGGCATCGTT
CCCACTGCGATGCTGGTTGCCAACGATCAGATGGCGCTGGGCGCAATGCGCGCCATTACCGAGTCCGGGC
TGCGCGTTGGTGCGGATATCTCGGTAGTGGGATACGACGATACCGAAGACAGCTCATGTTATATCCCGCC
GTTAACCACCATCAAACAGGATTTTCGCCTGCTGGGGCAAACCAGCGTGGACCGCTTGCTGCAACTCTCT
CAGGGCCAGGCGGTGAAGGGCAATCAGCTGTTGCCCGTCTCACTGGTGAAAAGAAAAACCACCCTGGCGC
CCAATACGCAAACCGCCTCTCCCCGCGCGTTGGCCGATTCATTAATGCAGCTGGCACGACAGGTTTCCCG
ACTGGAAAGCGGGCAGTGAGCGCAACGCAATTAATGTAAGTTAGCTCACTCATTAGGCACAATTCTCATG
TTTGACAGCTTATCATCGACTGCACGGTGCACCAATGCTTCTGGCGTCAGGCAGCCATCGGAAGCTGTGG
TATGGCTGTGCAGGTCGTAAATCACTGCATAATTCGTGTCGCTCAAGGCGCACTCCCGTTCTGGATAATG
TTTTTTGCGCCGACATCATAACGGTTCTGGCAAATATTCTGAAATGAGCTGTTGACAATTAATCATCGGC
TCGTATAATGTGTGGAATTGTGAGCGGATAACAATTTCACACAGGAAACAGCCAGTCCGTTTAGGTGTTT
TCACGAGCACTTCACCAACAAGGACCATAGATTATGAAAATCGAAGAACACCATCACCATCACCATTCCA
GCGGTAAGCTTATGTCCCCTATACTAGGTTATTGGAAAATTAAGGGCCTTGTGCAACCCACTCGACTTCT
TTTGGAATATCTTGAAGAAAAATATGAAGAGCATTTGTATGAGCGCGATGAAGGTGATAAATGGCGAAAC
AAAAAGTTTGAATTGGGTTTGGAGTTTCCCAATCTTCCTTATTATATTGATGGTGATGTTAAATTAACAC
AGTCTATGGCCATCATACGTTATATAGCTGACAAGCACAACATGTTGGGTGGTTGTCCAAAAGAGCGTGC
AGAGATTTCAATGCTTGAAGGAGCGGTTTTGGATATTAGATACGGTGTTTCGAGAATTGCATATAGTAAA
GACTTTGAAACTCTCAAAGTTGATTTTCTTAGCAAGCTACCTGAAATGCTGAAAATGTTCGAAGATCGTT
TATGTCATAAAACATATTTAAATGGTGATCATGTAACCCATCCTGACTTCATGTTGTATGACGCTCTTGA
TGTTGTTTTATACATGGACCCAATGTGCCTGGATGCGTTCCCAAAATTAGTTTGTTTTAAAAAACGTATT
GAAGCTATCCCACAAATTGATAAGTACTTGAAATCCAGCAAGTATATAGCATGGCCTTTGCAGGGCTGGC
AAGCCACGTTTGGTGGTGGCGACCATCCTCCAAAATCGGATCTGGAAGTTCTGTTCCAGGGGCCCCTGTC
CAGCGGTCTGGTTCCGCGTGGTTCCGGTACCGCGGCCCAGCCGGCCATGGCCCAGGGCGCGCTGGAAGAA
TACATTGCCCTGTATCCGTATTCTTCCGTTGAACCAGGTGATCTGACCTTTACCGAAGGTGAAGAAATTC
TGGTCACCCAGAAAGATGGTGAATGGTGGACCGGTTCTATTGGTGATCGTTCCGGTATCTTTCCATCCAA
CTATGTTAAACCGAAAGATGCGGCCGCATA
[142 nt withheld, positions 2551-2692]
C
[98 nt withheld, positions 2694-2791]
AGTTTGTACTGGTGACGAAACTCAGTGTCTAGCTAGAGTGGC
[149 nt withheld, positions 2834-2982]
T
[41 nt withheld, positions 2984-3024]
T
[62 nt withheld, positions 3026-3087]
A
[35 nt withheld, positions 3089-3123]
CCTCCCTCAATCGGTTGAATGTCGCCCTTTTGTCTTTGGCGCTGGTAAACCATATGAA
[86 nt withheld, positions 3182-3267]
T
[54 nt withheld, positions 3269-3322]
CTAGCGCCGCCCTATACCTTGTCTGCCTCCCCGCGTTGCGTCGCGGTGCATGGAGCCGGGCCACCTCGAC
CTGAATGGAAGCCGGCGGCACCTCGCTAACGGATTCACCACTCCAAGAATTGGAGCCAATCAATTCTTGC
GGAGAACTGTGAATGCGCAAACCAACCCTTGGCAGAACATATCCATCGCGTCCGCCATCTCCAGCAGCCG
CACGCGGCGCATCTCGGGCAGCGTTGGGTCCTGGCCACGGGTGCGCATGATCGTGCTCCTGTCGTTGAGG
ACCCGGCTAGGCTGGCGGGGTTGCCTTACTGGTTAGCAGAATGAATCACCGATACGCGAGCGAACGTGAA
GCGACTGCTGCTGCAAAACGTCTGCGACCTGAGCAACAACATGAATGGTCTTCGGTTTCCGTGTTTCGTA
AAGTCTGGAAACGCGGAAGTCAGCGCCCTGCACCATTATGTTCCGGATCTGCATCGCAGGATGCTGCTGG
CTACCCTGTGGAACACCTACATCTGTATTAACGAAGCGCTGGCATTGACCCTGAGTGATTTTTCTCTGGT
CCCGCCGCATCCATACCGCCAGTTGTTTACCCTCACAACGTTCCAGTAACCGGGCATGTTCATCATCAGT
AACCCGTATCGTGAGCATCCTCTCTCGTTTCATCGGTATCATTACCCCCATGAACAGAAATCCCCCTTAC
ACGGAGGCATCAGTGACCAAACAGGAAAAAACCGCCCTTAACATGGCCCGCTTTATCAGAAGCCAGACAT
TAACGCTTCTGGAGAAACTCAACGAGCTGGACGCGGATGAACAGGCAGACATCTGTGAATCGCTTCACGA
CCACGCTGATGAGCTTTACCGCAGGATCCGCGAAATTGTAAGCGTTAATATTTTGTTAAAATTCGCGTTA
AATTTTTGTTAAATCAGCTCATTTTTTAACCAATAGGCCGAAATCGGCAAAATCCCTTATAAATCAAAAG
AATAGACCGAGATAGGGT
[37 nt withheld, positions 4321-4357]
AAAGAACGTGGACTCCAACGTCAAAGG
[49 nt withheld, positions 4385-4433]
T
[91 nt withheld, positions 4435-4525]
G
[124 nt withheld, positions 4527-4650]
CGCGGATCCTGCCTCGCGCGTTTCGGTGATGACGGTGAAAACCTCTGACACATGCAGCTCCCGGAGACGG
TCACAGCTTGTCTGTAAGCGGATGCCGGGAGCAGACAAGCCCGTCAGGGCGCGTCAGCGGGTGTTGGCGG
GTGTCGGGGCGCAGCCATGACCCAGTCACGTAGCGATAGCGGAGTGTATACTGGCTTAACTATGCGGCAT
CAGAGCAGATTGTACTGAGAGTGCACCATATGCGGTGTGAAATACCGCACAGATGCGTAAGGAGAAAATA
CCGCATCAGGCGCTCTTCCGCTTCCTCGCTCACTGACTCGCTGCGCTCGGTCGTTCGGCTGCGGCGAGCG
GTATCAGCTCACTCAAAGGCGGTAATACGGTTATCCACAGAATCAGGGGATAACGCAGGAAAGAACATGT
GAGCAAAAGGCCAGCAAAAGGCCAGGAACCGTAAAAAGGCCGCGTTGCTGGCGTTTTTCCATAGGCTCCG
CCCCCCTGACGAGCATCACAAAAATCGACGCTCAAGTCAGAGGTGGCGAAACCCGACAGGACTATAAAGA
TACCAGGGTTTCCCCCTGGAAGCTCCCTCGTGCGCTCTCCTGTTCCGACCCTGCCGCTTACCGGATACCT
GTCCGCCTTTCTCCCTTCGGGAAGCGTGGCGCTTTCTCATAGCTCACGCTGTAGGTATCTCAGTTCGGTG
TAGGTCGTTCGCTCCAAGCTGGGCTGTGTGCACGAACCCCCCGTTCAGCCCGACCGCTGCGCCTTATCCG
GTAACTATCGTCTTGAGTCCAACCCGGTAAGACACGACTTATCGCCACTGGCAGCAGCCACTGGTAACAG
GATTAGCAGAGCGAGGTATGTAGGCGGTGCTACAGAGTTCTTGAAGTGGTGGCCTAACTACGGCTACACT
AGAAGGACAGTATTTGGTATCTGCGCTCTGCTGAAGCCAGTTACCTTCGGAAAAAGAGTTGGTAGCTCTT
GATCCGGCAAACAAACCACCGCTGGTAGCGGTGGTTTTTTTGTTTGCAAGCAGCAGATTACGCGCAGAAA
AAAAGGATCTCAAGAAGATCCTTTGATCTTTTCTACGGGGTCTGACGCTCAGTGGAACGAAAACTCACGT
TAAGGGATTTTGGTCATGAGATTATCAAAAAGGATCTTCACCTAGATCCTTTTAAATTAAAAATGAAGTT
TTAAATCAATCTAAAGTATATATGAGTAAACTTGGTCTGACAGTTACCAATGCTTAATCAGTGAGGCACC
TATCTCAGCGATCTGTCTATTTCGTTCATCCATAGTTGCCTGACTCCCCGTCGTGTAGATAACTACGATA
CGGGAGGGCTTACCATCTGGCCCCAGTGCTGCAATGATACCGCGAGACCCACGCTCACCGGCTCCAGATT
TATCAGCAATAAACCAGCCAGCCGGAAGGGCCGAGCGCAGAAGTGGTCCTGCAACTTTATCCGCCTCCAT
CCAGTCTATTAATTGTTGCCGGGAAGCTAGAGTAAGTAGTTCGCCAGTTAATAGTTTGCGCAACGTTGTT
GCCATTGCTGCAGGCATCGTGGTGTCACGCTCGTCGTTTGGTATGGCTTCATTCAGCTCCGGTTCCCAAC
GATCAAGGCGAGTTACATGATCCCCCATATTGTGCAAAAAAGCGGTTAGCTCCTTCGGTCCTCCGATCGT
TGTCAGAAGTAAGTTGGCCGCAGTGTTATCACTCATGGTTATGGCAGCACTGCATAATTCTCTTACTGTC
ATGCCATCCGTAAGATGCTTTTCTGTGACTGGTGAGTACTCAACCAAGTCATTCTGAGAATAGTGTATGC
GGCGACCGAGTTGCTCTTGCCCGGCGTCAACACGGGATAATACCGCGCCACATAGCAGAACTTTAAAAGT
GCTCATCATTGGAAAACGTTCTTCGGGGCGAAAACTCTCAAGGATCTTACCGCTGTTGAGATCCAGTTCG
ATGTAACCCACTCGTGCACCCAACTGATCTTCAGCATCTTTTACTTTCACCAGCGTTTCTGGGTGAGCAA
AAACAGGAAGGCAAAATGCCGCAAAAAAGGGAATAAGGGCGACACGGAAATGTTGAATACTCATACTCTT
CCTTTTTCAATATTATTGAAGCATTTATCAGGGTTATTGTCTCATGAGCGGATACATATTTGAATGTATT
TAGAAAAATAAACAAATAGGGGTTCCGCGCACATTTCCCCGAAAAGTGCCACCTGACGTCTAAGAAACCA
TTATTATCATGACATTAAC
