>Addgene plasmid #91470 | pHH0103_ITSN2-3/5 | depositor partial sequence | sequence record 175958 | insert sequence
GGTACCGAATTCGGATCCGCGCGCTGGAAGAATACATTGCCCTGTATCCGTATTCTTCCGTTGAACCAGG
TGATCTGACCTTTACCGAAGGTGAAGAAATTCTGGTCACCCAGAAAGATGGTGAATGGTGGACCGGTTCT
ATTGGTGATCGTTCCGGTATCTTTCCATCCAACTATGTTAAACCGAAAGATGCGGCCGCTAGCTAAGTCG
ACGAGCTC
